Addgene plasmid #74791: pSYC-103
Purpose: pCS4+-NLS-EGFP-E2A-mCherry-CAAX
Depositing lab: Seok-Yong Choi. Depositing organization: Chonnam National University. Publication: High Cleavage Efficiency of a 2A Peptide Derived from Porcine Teschovirus-1 in Human Cell Lines, Zebrafish and Mice. Kim JH, Lee SR, Li LH, Park HJ, Park JH, Lee KY, Kim MK, Shin BA, Choi SY. PLoS One. 2011 . 6(4):e18556. 10.1371/journal.pone.0018556 PubMed 21602908.
Backbone
  Vector backbone: pCS4+
Growth in bacteria
  Bacterial resistance: Ampicillin, 100 μg/mL
  Growth temperature: 37°C
  Growth strain: DH5alpha
  Copy number: Unknown
Gene/Insert
  Gene/Insert name: NLS-EGFP-E2A-mCherry-CAAX
  Insert size (bp): 1656
Terms and licenses: Academic/Nonprofit Terms; Industry Terms: Not Available to Industry
How to cite: pSYC-103 was a gift from Seok-Yong Choi (Addgene plasmid # 74791 ; http://n2t.net/addgene:74791 ; RRID:Addgene_74791)
