[The description below was written by a language model from this plasmid's Addgene catalogue record and pLannotate feature annotations shown in this document.]
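Description:
pSYC-103 is a bicistronic dual-fluorescent reporter built in the pCS4+ backbone, a member of the pCS2-style family of vectors that support both expression in vertebrate cells and embryos and in vitro synthesis of mRNA. It is 5,731 bp and is propagated in E. coli through a high-copy ColE1/pUC-type origin with ampicillin selection from the β-lactamase gene. An f1 origin is also present, along with residual lac promoter/operator, lacI and lacZα fragments inherited from the parental cloning vector.

The roughly 1.65 kb insert is a single open reading frame, NLS-EGFP-E2A-mCherry-CAAX, placed downstream of the simian cytomegalovirus IE94 enhancer/promoter and followed by an SV40 polyadenylation signal. EGFP carries a nuclear localisation signal according to the insert name (the NLS itself is not separately annotated in the feature table). mCherry is fused at its C-terminus to a short H-Ras fragment that supplies the CAAX prenylation motif for plasma-membrane targeting. Between them sits the 2A peptide from equine rhinitis A virus, at which ribosomes skip a peptide bond so that two separate proteins are produced from one transcript. Efficient 2A processing therefore gives green nuclei and red membranes, whereas an uncleaved fusion would show up as co-localised signal or as a larger product. An SP6 promoter just upstream of the coding region allows sense capped mRNA to be transcribed in vitro, for example for embryo injection, and T7 and T3 promoters lie on the opposite strand downstream of the insert.

The associated publication compared the cleavage efficiency of different 2A peptides in human cell lines, zebrafish and mice, and this construct evidently serves as the E2A test reporter in that comparison.
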