Features (pLannotate 1.2.2; 18 found; start..end, strand, type, name):
      3..987     +  promoter       CMV IE94 promoter: enhancer/promoter region of simian cytomegalovirus major immediate early transcription unit IE94
   1022..1040    +  promoter       SP6 promoter: promoter for bacteriophage SP6 RNA polymerase
   1154..1870    +  CDS            EGFP: EGFP is a basic (constitutively fluorescent) green fluorescent protein published in 1996, derived from Aequorea victoria. It is reported to be a rapidly-maturing weak dimer with moderate acid sensitivity.
   1898..1950    +  CDS            E2A (fragment): 2A peptide from equine rhinitis A virus polyprotein Eukaryotic ribosomes fail to insert a peptide bond between the Gly and Pro residues, yielding separate polypeptides.
   1967..2674    +  CDS            mCherry: mCherry is a basic (constitutively fluorescent) red fluorescent protein published in 2004, derived from Discosoma sp.. It is reported to be a very rapidly-maturing monomer with low acid sensitivity.
   2674..2737    +  CDS            H-Ras (fragment): human small GTPase proto-oncoprotein
   2745..2762    -  promoter       T7 promoter (fragment): promoter for bacteriophage T7 RNA polymerase
   2767..2901    -  polyA_signal   SV40 poly(A) signal: SV40 polyadenylation signal
   3014..3032    -  promoter       T3 promoter: promoter for bacteriophage T3 RNA polymerase
   3077..3093    -  protein_bind   lac operator: The lac repressor binds to the lac operator to inhibit transcription in E. coli. This inhibition can be relieved by adding lactose or isopropyl-β-D-thiogalactopyranoside (IPTG). lac repressor encoded by lacI
   3101..3131    -  promoter       lac promoter: promoter for the E. coli lac operon
   3146..3167    -  protein_bind   CAP binding site: CAP binding activates transcription in the presence of cAMP. E. coli catabolite activator protein
   3180..3272    -  CDS            lacI (fragment): lac repressor; lacI; The lac repressor binds to the lac operator to inhibit transcription in E. coli. This inhibition can be relieved by adding lactose or isopropyl-β-D-thiogalactopyranoside (IPTG).
   3455..4043    -  rep_origin     ori: high-copy-number ColE1/pMB1/pBR322/pUC origin of replication
   4214..5074    -  CDS            AmpR: β-lactamase; bla; confers resistance to ampicillin, carbenicillin, and related antibiotics
   5075..5179    -  promoter       AmpR promoter: bla
   5232..5660    -  rep_origin     f1 ori (sequence partly withheld): f1 bacteriophage origin of replication; arrow indicates direction of (+) strand synthesis
   5665..5731    -  CDS            lacZα (fragment): LacZα fragment of β-galactosidase; lacZ fragment
>Addgene plasmid #74791 | pSYC-103 | depositor full sequence | sequence record 141471 | pSYC-103 sequence 5731 bps
TCGACCATAGCCAATTCAATATGGCGTATATGGACTCATGCCAATTCAATATGGTGGATCTGGACCTGTG
CCAATTCAATATGGCGTATATGGACTCGTGCCAATTCAATATGGTGGATCTGGACCCCAGCCAATTCAAT
ATGGCGGACTTGGCACCATGCCAATTCAATATGGCGGACTTGGCACTGTGCCAACTGGGGAGGGGTCTAC
TTGGCACGGTGCCAAGTTTGAGGAGGGGTCTTGGCCCTGTGCCAAGTCCGCCATATTGAATTGGCATGGT
GCCAATAATGGCGGCCATATTGGCTATATGCCAGGATCAATATATAGGCAATATCCAATATGGCCCTATG
CCAATATGGCTATTGGCCAGGTTCAATACTATGTATTGGCCCTATGCCATATAGTATTCCATATATGGGT
TTTCCTATTGACGTAGATAGCCCCTCCCAATGGGCGGTCCCATATACCATATATGGGGCTTCCTAATACC
GCCCATAGCCACTCCCCCATTGACGTCAATGGTCTCTATATATGGTCTTTCCTATTGACGTCATATGGGC
GGTCCTATTGACGTATATGGCGCCTCCCCCATTGACGTCAATTACGGTAAATGGCCCGCCTGGCTCAATG
CCCATTGACGTCAATAGGACCACCCACCATTGACGTCAATGGGATGGCTCATTGCCCATTCATATCCGTT
CTCACGCCCCCTATTGACGTCAATGACGGTAAATGGCCCACTTGGCAGTACATCAATATCTATTAATAGT
AACTTGGCAAGTACATTACTATTGGAAGGACGCCAGGGTACATTGGCAGTACTCCCATTGACGTCAATGG
CGGTAAATGGCCCGCGATGGCTGCCAAGTACATCCCCATTGACGTCAATGGGGAGGGGCAATGACGCAAA
TGGGCGTTCCATTGACGTAAATGGGCGGTAGGCGTGCCTAATGGGAGGTCTATATAAGCAATGCTCGTTT
AGGGAACCGCCATTCTGCCTGGGGACGTCGGAGCAAGCTTGATTTAGGTGACACTATAGAATACAAGCTA
CTTGTTCTTTTTGCAGGATCCCATCGATACCATGGCTCCAAAGAAGAAGCGTAAGGTAAATCGATCGAAT
TCAAGGCCTCTCGAGCCTCTAGAAGGTGGCGGAATGGTGAGCAAGGGCGAGGAGCTGTTCACCGGGGTGG
TGCCCATCCTGGTCGAGCTGGACGGCGACGTAAACGGCCACAAGTTCAGCGTGTCCGGCGAGGGCGAGGG
CGATGCCACCTACGGCAAGCTGACCCTGAAGTTCATCTGCACCACCGGCAAGCTGCCCGTGCCCTGGCCC
ACCCTCGTGACCACCCTGACCTACGGCGTGCAGTGCTTCAGCCGCTACCCCGACCACATGAAGCAGCACG
ACTTCTTCAAGTCCGCCATGCCCGAAGGCTACGTCCAGGAGCGCACCATCTTCTTCAAGGACGACGGCAA
CTACAAGACCCGCGCCGAGGTGAAGTTCGAGGGCGACACCCTGGTGAACCGCATCGAGCTGAAGGGCATC
GACTTCAAGGAGGACGGCAACATCCTGGGGCACAAGCTGGAGTACAACTACAACAGCCACAACGTCTATA
TCATGGCCGACAAGCAGAAGAACGGCATCAAGGTGAACTTCAAGATCCGCCACAACATCGAGGACGGCAG
CGTGCAGCTCGCCGACCACTACCAGCAGAACACCCCCATCGGCGACGGCCCCGTGCTGCTGCCCGACAAC
CACTACCTGAGCACCCAGTCCGCCCTGAGCAAAGACCCCAACGAGAAGCGCGATCACATGGTCCTGCTGG
AGTTCGTGACCGCCGCCGGGATCACTCTCGGCATGGACGAGCTGTACAAGCTTAAGGAGCTCGCATGCGG
AAGCGGACAGTGTACTAATTATGCTCTCTTGAAATTGGCTGGAGATGTTGAGAGCAACCCTGGACCTAGA
TCTACCATGGTGAGCAAGGGCGAGGAGGACAACATGGCCATCATCAAGGAGTTCATGCGCTTCAAGGTGC
ACATGGAGGGCTCCGTGAACGGCCACGAGTTCGAGATCGAGGGCGAGGGCGAGGGCCGCCCCTACGAGGG
CACCCAGACCGCCAAGCTGAAGGTGACCAAGGGCGGCCCCCTGCCCTTCGCCTGGGACATCCTGTCCCCT
CAGTTCATGTACGGCTCCAAGGCCTACGTGAAGCACCCCGCCGACATCCCCGACTACTTGAAGCTGTCCT
TCCCCGAGGGCTTCAAGTGGGAGCGCGTGATGAACTTCGAGGACGGCGGCGTGGTGACCGTGACCCAGGA
CTCCTCCCTGCAGGACGGCGAGTTCATCTACAAGGTGAAGCTGCGCGGCACCAACTTCCCCTCCGACGGC
CCCGTAATGCAGAAGAAGACCATGGGCTGGGAGGCCTCCTCCGAGCGGATGTACCCCGAGGACGGCGCCC
TGAAGGGCGAGATCAAGCAGAGGCTGAAGCTGAAGGACGGCGGCCACTACGACGCCGAGGTCAAGACCAC
CTACAAGGCCAAGAAGCCCGTGCAGCTGCCCGGCGCCTACAACGTCAACATCAAGCTGGACATCACCTCC
CACAACGAGGACTACACCATCGTGGAACAGTACGAGCGCGCCGAGGGCCGCCACTCCACCGGCGGCATGG
ACGAGCTGTACAAGAAGCTGAACCCTCCTGATGAGAGTGGCCCCGGCTGCATGAGCTGCAAGTGTGTGCT
CTCCTGAGCTAGCACTATAGTGAGTCGTATTACGTAGATCCAGACATGATAAGATACATTGATGAGTTTG
GACAAACCACAACTAGAATGCAGTGAAAAAAATGCTTTATTTGTGAAATTTGTGATGCTATTGCTTTATT
TGTAACCATTATAAGCTGCAATAAACAAGTTAACAACAACAATTGCATTCATTTTATGTTTCAGGTTCAG
GGGGAGGTGTGGGAGGTTTTTTAATTCGCGGCCGCGGCGCCAATGCATTGGGCCCGGTACCCAGCTTTTG
TTCCCTTTAGTGAGGGTTAATTGCGCGCTTGGCGTAATCATGGTCATAGCTGTTTCCTGTGTGAAATTGT
TATCCGCTCACAATTCCACACAACATACGAGCCGGAAGCATAAAGTGTAAAGCCTGGGGTGCCTAATGAG
TGAGCTAACTCACATTAATTGCGTTGCGCTCACTGCCCGCTTTCCAGTCGGGAAACCTGTCGTGCCAGCT
GCATTAATGAATCGGCCAACGCGCGGGGAGAGGCGGTTTGCGTATTGGGCGCTCTTCCGCTTCCTCGCTC
ACTGACTCGCTGCGCTCGGTCGTTCGGCTGCGGCGAGCGGTATCAGCTCACTCAAAGGCGGTAATACGGT
TATCCACAGAATCAGGGGATAACGCAGGAAAGAACATGTGAGCAAAAGGCCAGCAAAAGGCCAGGAACCG
TAAAAAGGCCGCGTTGCTGGCGTTTTTCCATAGGCTCCGCCCCCCTGACGAGCATCACAAAAATCGACGC
TCAAGTCAGAGGTGGCGAAACCCGACAGGACTATAAAGATACCAGGCGTTTCCCCCTGGAAGCTCCCTCG
TGCGCTCTCCTGTTCCGACCCTGCCGCTTACCGGATACCTGTCCGCCTTTCTCCCTTCGGGAAGCGTGGC
GCTTTCTCATAGCTCACGCTGTAGGTATCTCAGTTCGGTGTAGGTCGTTCGCTCCAAGCTGGGCTGTGTG
CACGAACCCCCCGTTCAGCCCGACCGCTGCGCCTTATCCGGTAACTATCGTCTTGAGTCCAACCCGGTAA
GACACGACTTATCGCCACTGGCAGCAGCCACTGGTAACAGGATTAGCAGAGCGAGGTATGTAGGCGGTGC
TACAGAGTTCTTGAAGTGGTGGCCTAACTACGGCTACACTAGAAGGACAGTATTTGGTATCTGCGCTCTG
CTGAAGCCAGTTACCTTCGGAAAAAGAGTTGGTAGCTCTTGATCCGGCAAACAAACCACCGCTGGTAGCG
GTGGTTTTTTTGTTTGCAAGCAGCAGATTACGCGCAGAAAAAAAGGATCTCAAGAAGATCCTTTGATCTT
TTCTACGGGGTCTGACGCTCAGTGGAACGAAAACTCACGTTAAGGGATTTTGGTCATGAGATTATCAAAA
AGGATCTTCACCTAGATCCTTTTAAATTAAAAATGAAGTTTTAAATCAATCTAAAGTATATATGAGTAAA
CTTGGTCTGACAGTTACCAATGCTTAATCAGTGAGGCACCTATCTCAGCGATCTGTCTATTTCGTTCATC
CATAGTTGCCTGACTCCCCGTCGTGTAGATAACTACGATACGGGAGGGCTTACCATCTGGCCCCAGTGCT
GCAATGATACCGCGAGACCCACGCTCACCGGCTCCAGATTTATCAGCAATAAACCAGCCAGCCGGAAGGG
CCGAGCGCAGAAGTGGTCCTGCAACTTTATCCGCCTCCATCCAGTCTATTAATTGTTGCCGGGAAGCTAG
AGTAAGTAGTTCGCCAGTTAATAGTTTGCGCAACGTTGTTGCCATTGCTACAGGCATCGTGGTGTCACGC
TCGTCGTTTGGTATGGCTTCATTCAGCTCCGGTTCCCAACGATCAAGGCGAGTTACATGATCCCCCATGT
TGTGCAAAAAAGCGGTTAGCTCCTTCGGTCCTCCGATCGTTGTCAGAAGTAAGTTGGCCGCAGTGTTATC
ACTCATGGTTATGGCAGCACTGCATAATTCTCTTACTGTCATGCCATCCGTAAGATGCTTTTCTGTGACT
GGTGAGTACTCAACCAAGTCATTCTGAGAATAGTGTATGCGGCGACCGAGTTGCTCTTGCCCGGCGTCAA
TACGGGATAATACCGCGCCACATAGCAGAACTTTAAAAGTGCTCATCATTGGAAAACGTTCTTCGGGGCG
AAAACTCTCAAGGATCTTACCGCTGTTGAGATCCAGTTCGATGTAACCCACTCGTGCACCCAACTGATCT
TCAGCATCTTTTACTTTCACCAGCGTTTCTGGGTGAGCAAAAACAGGAAGGCAAAATGCCGCAAAAAAGG
GAATAAGGGCGACACGGAAATGTTGAATACTCATACTCTTCCTTTTTCAATATTATTGAAGCATTTATCA
GGGTTATTGTCTCATGAGCGGATACATATTTGAATGTATTTAGAAAAATAAACAAATAGGGGTTCCGCGC
ACATTTCCCCGAAAAGTGCCACCTAAATTGTAAGCGTTAATATTTTGTTAAAATTCGCGTTAAATTTTTG
TTAAATCAGCTCATTTTTTAACCAATAGGCCGAAATCGGCAAAATCCCTTATAAATCAAAAGAATAGACC
GAGATAGGGT
[37 nt withheld, positions 5331-5367]
AAAGAACGTGGACTCCAACGTCAAAGG
[49 nt withheld, positions 5395-5443]
T
[91 nt withheld, positions 5445-5535]
G
[124 nt withheld, positions 5537-5660]
CCCATTCGCCATTCAGGCTGCGCAACTGTTGGGAAGGGCGATCGGTGCGGGCCTCTTCGCTATTACGCCA
G
