>Addgene plasmid #74791 | pSYC-103 | addgene partial sequence | sequence record 148726 | EBV-rev 5'-GTGGTTTGTCCAAACTCATC-3'
ACGACTCACTATAGGGAGGCTAGCTCAGGAGAGCACACACTTGCAGCTCATGCAGCCGGGGCCACTCTCA
TCAGGAGGGTTCAGCTTCTTGTACAGCTCGTCCATGCCGCCGGTGGAGTGGCGGCCCTCGGCGCGCTCGT
ACTGTTCCACGATGGTGTAGTCCTCGTTGTGGGAGGTGATGTCCAGCTTGATGTTGACGTTGTAGGCGCC
GGGCAGCTGCACGGGCTTCTTGGCCTTGTAGGTGGTCTTGACCTCGGCGTCGTAGTGGCCGCCGTCCTTC
AGCTTCAGCCTCTGCTTGATCTCGCCCTTCAGGGCGCCGTCCTCGGGGTACATCCGCTCGGAGGAGGCCT
CCCAGCCCATGGTCTTCTTCTGCATTACGGGGCCGTCGGAGGGGAAGTTGGTGCCGCGCAGCTTCACCTT
GTAGATGAACTCGCCGTCCTGCAGGGAGGAGTCCTGGGTCACGGTCACCACGCCGCCGTCCTCGAAGTTC
ATCACGCGCTCCCACTTGAAGCCCTCGGGGAAGGACAGCTTCAAGTAGTCGGGGATGTCGGCGGGGTGCT
TCACGTAGGCCTTGGAGCCGTACATGAACTGAGGGGACAGGATGTCCCAGGCGAAGGGCAGGGGGCCGCC
CTTGGTCACCTTCAGCTTGGCGGTCTGGGTGCCCTCGTAGGGGCGGCCCTCGCCCTCGCCCTCGATCTCG
AACTCGTGGCCGTTCACGGAGCCCTCCATGTGCACCTTGAAGCGCATGAACTCCTTGATGATGGCCATGT
TGTCCTCCTCGCCCTTGCTCACCATGGTAGATCTAGGTCCAGGGTTGCTCTCAACATCTCCAGCCAATTT
CAAGAG
