>Addgene plasmid #74791 | pSYC-103 | addgene partial sequence | sequence record 148728 | EGFP-C 5'-CATGGTCCTGCTGGAGTTCGTG-3'
GAGCTGTACAAGCTTAAGGAGCTCGCATGCGGAAGCGGACAGTGTACTAATTATGCTCTCTTGAAATTGG
CTGGAGATGTTGAGAGCAACCCTGGACCTAGATCTACCATGGTGAGCAAGGGCGAGGAGGACAACATGGC
CATCATCAAGGAGTTCATGCGCTTCAAGGTGCACATGGAGGGCTCCGTGAACGGCCACGAGTTCGAGATC
GAGGGCGAGGGCGAGGGCCGCCCCTACGAGGGCACCCAGACCGCCAAGCTGAAGGTGACCAAGGGCGGCC
CCCTGCCCTTCGCCTGGGACATCCTGTCCCCTCAGTTCATGTACGGCTCCAAGGCCTACGTGAAGCACCC
CGCCGACATCCCCGACTACTTGAAGCTGTCCTTCCCCGAGGGCTTCAAGTGGGAGCGCGTGATGAACTTC
GAGGACGGCGGCGTGGTGACCGTGACCCAGGACTCCTCCCTGCAGGACGGCGAGTTCATCTACAAGGTGA
AGCTGCGCGGCACCAACTTCCCCTCCGACGGCCCCGTAATGCAGAAGAAGACCATGGGCTGGGAGGCCTC
CTCCGAGCGGATGTACCCCGAGGACGGCGCCCTGAAGGGCGAGATCAAGCAGAGGCTGAAGCTGAAGGAC
GGCGGCCACTACGACGCCGAGGTCAAGACCACCTACAAGGCCAAGAAGCCCGTGCAGCTGCCCGGCGCCT
ACAACGTCAACATCAAGCTGGACATCACCTCCCACAACGAGGACTACACCATCGTGGAACAGTACGAGCG
CGCCGAGGGCCGCCACTCCACCGGCGGCATGGACGAGCTGTACAAGAAGCTGAACCCTCCTGATGAGAGT
GGCCCCGGCTGCATGAGCTGCAAGTGTGTGCTCTCCTGAGCT
